Addgene plasmid #173368: RVD-GT1
Purpose: One-step assembly of custom RVD arrays to construct DdCBE, TALE, etc.
Depositing lab: Bin Shen. Depositing organization: Nanjing Medical University. Publication: Precision modeling of mitochondrial diseases in zebrafish via DdCBE-mediated mtDNA base editing. Guo J, Zhang X, Chen X, Sun H, Dai Y, Wang J, Qian X, Tan L, Lou X, Shen B. Cell Discov. 2021 Sep 3;7(1):78. doi: 10.1038/s41421-021-00307-9. PubMed 34480028.
Backbone
  Vector backbone: TetR T vector
  Vector type: Unspecified
Growth in bacteria
  Bacterial resistance: Tetracycline, 10 μg/mL
  Growth temperature: 37°C
  Growth strain: DH5alpha
  Copy number: High Copy
Gene/Insert
  Gene/Insert name: NN-NG dimer RVD at Position1
  Species: Synthetic
  Mutation: no
  Cloning method: Restriction Enzyme; 5′ cloning site Unknown (unknown if destroyed)
Terms and licenses: Academic/Nonprofit Terms; Industry Terms: Not Available to Industry
Depositor comments: RVD is inserted into TA site of TetR T vector
How to cite: RVD-GT1 was a gift from Bin Shen (Addgene plasmid # 173368 ; http://n2t.net/addgene:173368 ; RRID:Addgene_173368)
