[The description below was written by a language model from this plasmid's Addgene catalogue record and pLannotate feature annotations shown in this document.]
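Description:
RVD-GT1 is a small (about 2.6 kb) bacterial module plasmid from a library used for one-step assembly of custom repeat-variable diresidue (RVD) arrays, the DNA-recognition repeats of TALE proteins. It is built on a tetracycline-selectable T vector ("TetR T vector"), with the synthetic insert placed at the TA cloning site. The insert is a dimer of two TALE repeats carrying the RVDs NN and NG, which in the standard TALE code recognise G and T respectively, matching the "GT" in the name. It is designated for position 1 of an array. The feature annotation does not mark the insert itself, so its exact coordinates and the flanking sites used for assembly are not stated in the record; the 5′ cloning site is listed as unknown.

The annotated backbone consists of a high-copy ColE1/pUC-type origin of replication and a tetracycline efflux gene (TcR) driven by its native tet promoter, which together provide propagation and selection in E. coli. A T7 promoter is also present, along with short fragments annotated as KanR and RSF ori; these are partial matches, probably vector remnants, and not functional elements. No eukaryotic expression elements are annotated, consistent with a pure donor or parts plasmid rather than an expression vector.

The plasmid is intended to be combined with other position-specific dimer modules to build full-length TALE DNA-binding arrays in a single reaction. Such arrays are used in constructs including DdCBEs, the TALE-guided cytosine base editors used for mitochondrial DNA editing. The associated work applied these to modelling mitochondrial diseases in zebrafish.
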