Features (pLannotate 1.2.2; 6 found; start..end, strand, type, name):
    368..386     +  promoter       T7 promoter: promoter for bacteriophage T7 RNA polymerase
    389..463     -  CDS            KanR (fragment): aminoglycoside phosphotransferase; aphA-3; confers resistance to kanamycin
    561..1751    -  CDS            TcR: tetracycline efflux protein; tet; confers resistance to tetracycline
   1799..1827    -  promoter       tet promoter: E. coli promoter for tetracycline efflux protein gene
   1843..1882    +  rep_origin     RSF ori (fragment): Plasmids containing the RSF 1030 origin of replication can be propagated in E. coli cells that contain additional plasmids with compatible origins.
   1954..2542    -  rep_origin     ori: high-copy-number ColE1/pMB1/pBR322/pUC origin of replication
>Addgene plasmid #173368 | RVD-GT1 | addgene full sequence | sequence record 361541 | Addgene NGS Result
GATTTTGGTCATGGGTGGCTCGACCAGATATGGTCTCACCTGCTCGGGCGTCAGGCCGTGGGCTTGACAG
AGAACTGGTAGAAGGCGCTGAACAGTCTCAAGAGCCTGTTTGCCACCCCCATTACTAGCAATCGCTACAA
CTTGCTCCGGAGTCAGACCGTGGGCTTGACAGAGAACTGGCAGTAGGCGCTGTACGGTTTCAAGAGCCTG
TTTGCCACCATTGTTACTAGCGATGGCCACCACCTGCTCCGGGGCGAGACCAGCTTTGGTCTAGAGGAGG
CATGATGATATATTTTTATCTTGTGCAATGTAACATCAGAGATTTTGAGACACGGGCCAGAGCTGCCAGG
AAACAGCTATGACCATGTAATACGACTCACTATAGGGGATATTTTATTTTCTCCCAATCAGGCTTGATCC
CCAGTAAGTCAAAAAATAGCTCGACATACTGTTCTTCCCCGATCAAGGGTTGGTTTGCGCATTCACAGTT
CTCCGCAAGAATTGATTGGCTCCAATTCTTGGAGTGGTGAATCCGTTAGCGAGGTGCCGCCGGCTTCCAT
TCAGGTCGAGGTGGCCCGGCTCCATGCACCGCGACGCAACGCGGGGAGGCAGACAAGGTATAGGGCGGCG
CCTACAATCCATGCCAACCCGTTCCATGTGCTCGCCGAGGCGGCATAAATCGCCGTGACGATCAGCGGTC
CAATGATCGAAGTTAGGCTGGTAAGAGCCGCGAGCGATCCTTGAAGCTGTCCCTGATGGTCGTCATCTAC
CTGCCTGGACAGCATGGCCTGCAACGCGGGCATCCCGATGCCGCCGGAAGCGAGAAGAATCATAATGGGG
AAGGCCATCCAGCCTCGCGTCGCGAACGCCAGCAAGACGTAGCCCAGCGCGTCGGCCGCCATGCCGGCGA
TAATGGCCTGCTTCTCGCCGAAACGTTTGGTGGCGGGACCAGTGACGAAGGCTTGAGCGAGGGCGTGCAA
GATTCCGAATACCGCAAGCGACAGGCCGATCATCGTCGCGCTCCAGCGAAAGCGGTCCTCGCCGAAAATG
ACCCAGAGCGCTGCCGGCACCTGTCCTACGAGTTGCATGATAAAGAAGACAGTCATAAGTGCGGCGACGA
TAGTCATGCCCCGCGCCCACCGGAAGGAGCTGACTGGGTTGAAGGCTCTCAAGGGCATGGGTCGGCGCTC
TCCCTTATGCGACTCCTGCATTAGGAAGCAGCCCAGTAGTAGGTTGAGGCCGTTGAGCACCGCCGCCGCA
AGGAATGGTGCATGTAAGGAGATGGCGCCCAACAGTCCCCCGGCCACGGGGCCTGCCACCATACCCACGC
CGAAACAAGCGCTCATGAGCCCGAAGTGGCGAGCCCGATCTTCCCCATCGGTGATGTCGGCGATATAGGC
GCCAGCAACCGCACCTGTGGCGCCGGTGATGCCGGCCACGATGCGTCCGGCGTAGAGAATCCACAGGACG
GGTGTGGTCGCCATGATCGCGTAGTCGATAGTGGCTCCAAGTAGCGAAGCGAGCAGGACTGGGCGGCGGC
CAAAGCGGTCGGACAGTGCTCCGAGAACGGGTGCGCATAGAAATTGCATCAACGCATATAGCGCTAGCAG
CACGCCATAGTGACTGGCGATGCTGTCGGAATGGACGATATCCCGCAAGAGGCCCGGCAGTACCGGCATA
ACCAAGCCTATGCCTACAGCATCCAGGGTGACGGTGCCGAGGATGACGATGAGCGCATTGTTAGATTTCA
TACACGGTGCCTGACTGCGTTAGCAATTTAACTGTGATAAACTACCGCATTAAAGCTAATCGATGATAAG
CTGTCAAACATGAGAATTAATTCATGTTCTTTCCTGCGTTATCCCCTGATTCTGTGGATAACGCAGGAAA
GAACATGTGAGCAAAAGGCCAGCAAAAGGCCAGGAACCGTAAAAAGGCCGCGTTGCTGGCGTTTTTCCAT
AGGCTCCGCCCCCCTGACGAGCATCACAAAAATCGACGCTCAAGTCAGAGGTGGCGAAACCCGACAGGAC
TATAAAGATACCAGGCGTTTCCCCCTGGAAGCTCCCTCGTGCGCTCTCCTGTTCCGACCCTGCCGCTTAC
CGGATACCTGTCCGCCTTTCTCCCTTCGGGAAGCGTGGCGCTTTCTCATAGCTCACGCTGTAGGTATCTC
AGTTCGGTGTAGGTCGTTCGCTCCAAGCTGGGCTGTGTGCACGAACCCCCCGTTCAGCCCGACCGCTGCG
CCTTATCCGGTAACTATCGTCTTGAGTCCAACCCGGTAAGACACGACTTATCGCCACTGGCAGCAGCCAC
TGGTAACAGGATTAGCAGAGCGAGGTATGTAGGCGGTGCTACAGAGTTCTTGAAGTGGTGGCCTAACTAC
GGCTACACTAGAAGAACAGTATTTGGTATCTGCGCTCTGCTGAAGCCAGTTACCTTCGGAAAAAGAGTTG
GTAGCTCTTGATCCGGCAAACAAACCACCGCTGGTAGCGGTGGTTTTTTTGTTTGCAAGCAGCAGATTAC
GCGCAGAAAAAAAGGATCTCAAGAAGATCCTTTGATCTTTTCTACGGGGTCTGACGCTCAGTGGAACGAC
GCGTAACTCACGTTAAGG
