>Addgene plasmid #173368 | RVD-GT1 | depositor partial sequence | sequence record 336323 | RVD flanked by two Bsa I sites
GGTCTCGCCCCGGAGCAGGTGGTGGCCATCGCTAGTAACAATGGTGGCAAACAGGCTCTTGAAACCGTAC
AGCGCCTACTGCCAGTTCTCTGTCAAGCCCACGGTCTGACTCCGGAGCAAGTTGTAGCGATTGCTAGTAA
TGGGGGTGGCAAACAGGCTCTTGAGACTGTTCAGCGCCTTCTACCAGTTCTCTGTCAAGCCCACGGCCTG
ACGCCCGAGCAGGTGAGACC
